>Addgene plasmid #238249 | pX458_mCherry-NPM1-gRNA for HCT116 | addgene full sequence | sequence record 474417 | Addgene NGS Result
GAGGGCCTATTTCCCATGATTCCTTCATATTTGCATATACGATACAAGGCTGTTAGAGAGATAATTGGAA
TTAATTTGACTGTAAACACAAAGATATTAGTACAAAATACGTGACGTAGAAAGTAATAATTTCTTGGGTA
GTTTGCAGTTTTAAAATTATGTTTTAAAATGGACTATCATATGCTTACCGTAACTTGAAAGTATTTCGAT
TTCTTGGCTTTATATATCTTGTGGAAAGGACGAAACACCGAGTTACCGAAAAGATAGTTCGTTTTAGAGC
TAGAAATAGCAAGTTAAAATAAGGCTAGTCCGTTATCAACTTGAAAAAGTGGCACCGAGTCGGTGCTTTT
TTGTTTTAGAGCTAGAAATAGCAAGTTAAAATAAGGCTAGTCCGTTTTTAGCGCGTGCGCCAATTCTGCA
GACAAATGGCTCTAGAGGTACCCGTTACATAACTTACGGTAAATGGCCCGCCTGGCTGACCGCCCAACGA
CCCCCGCCCATTGACGTCAATAGTAACGCCAATAGGGACTTTCCATTGACGTCAATGGGTGGAGTATTTA
CGGTAAACTGCCCACTTGGCAGTACATCAAGTGTATCATATGCCAAGTACGCCCCCTATTGACGTCAATG
ACGGTAAATGGCCCGCCTGGCATTGTGCCCAGTACATGACCTTATGGGACTTTCCTACTTGGCAGTACAT
CTACGTATTAGTCATCGCTATTACCATGGTCGAGGTGAGCCCCACGTTCTGCTTCACTCTCCCCATCTCC
CCCCCCTCCCCACCCCCAATTTTGTATTTATTTATTTTTTAATTATTTTGTGCAGCGATGGGGGCGAGGG
GCGGGGCGGGGCGAGGCGGAGAGGTGCGGCGGCAGCCAATCAGAGCGGCGCGCTCCGAAAGTTTCCTTTT
ATGGCGAGGCGGCGGCGGCGGCGGCCCTATAAAAAGCGAAGCGCGCGGCGGGCGGGAGTCGCTGCGCGCT
GCCTTCGCCCCGTGCCCCGCTCCGCCGCCGCCTCGCGCCGCCCGCCCCGGCTCTGACTGACCGCGTTACT
CCCACAGGTGAGCGGGCGGGACGGCCCTTCTCCTCCGGGCTGTAATTAGCTGAGCAAGAGGTAAGGGTTT
AAGGGATGGTTGGTTGGTGGGGTATTAATGTTTAATTACCTGGAGCACCTGCCTGAAATCACTTTTTTTC
AGGTTGGACCGGTGCCACCATGGACTATAAGGACCACGACGGAGACTACAAGGATCATGATATTGATTAC
AAAGACGATGACGATAAGATGGCCCCAAAGAAGAAGCGGAAGGTCGGTATCCACGGAGTCCCAGCAGCCG
ACAAGAAGTACAGCATCGGCCTGGACATCGGCACCAACTCTGTGGGCTGGGCCGTGATCACCGACGAGTA
CAAGGTGCCCAGCAAGAAATTCAAGGTGCTGGGCAACACCGACCGGCACAGCATCAAGAAGAACCTGATC
GGAGCCCTGCTGTTCGACAGCGGCGAAACAGCCGAGGCCACCCGGCTGAAGAGAACCGCCAGAAGAAGAT
ACACCAGACGGAAGAACCGGATCTGCTATCTGCAAGAGATCTTCAGCAACGAGATGGCCAAGGTGGACGA
CAGCTTCTTCCACAGACTGGAAGAGTCCTTCCTGGTGGAAGAGGATAAGAAGCACGAGCGGCACCCCATC
TTCGGCAACATCGTGGACGAGGTGGCCTACCACGAGAAGTACCCCACCATCTACCACCTGAGAAAGAAAC
TGGTGGACAGCACCGACAAGGCCGACCTGCGGCTGATCTATCTGGCCCTGGCCCACATGATCAAGTTCCG
GGGCCACTTCCTGATCGAGGGCGACCTGAACCCCGACAACAGCGACGTGGACAAGCTGTTCATCCAGCTG
GTGCAGACCTACAACCAGCTGTTCGAGGAAAACCCCATCAACGCCAGCGGCGTGGACGCCAAGGCCATCC
TGTCTGCCAGACTGAGCAAGAGCAGACGGCTGGAAAATCTGATCGCCCAGCTGCCCGGCGAGAAGAAGAA
TGGCCTGTTCGGAAACCTGATTGCCCTGAGCCTGGGCCTGACCCCCAACTTCAAGAGCAACTTCGACCTG
GCCGAGGATGCCAAACTGCAGCTGAGCAAGGACACCTACGACGACGACCTGGACAACCTGCTGGCCCAGA
TCGGCGACCAGTACGCCGACCTGTTTCTGGCCGCCAAGAACCTGTCCGACGCCATCCTGCTGAGCGACAT
CCTGAGAGTGAACACCGAGATCACCAAGGCCCCCCTGAGCGCCTCTATGATCAAGAGATACGACGAGCAC
CACCAGGACCTGACCCTGCTGAAAGCTCTCGTGCGGCAGCAGCTGCCTGAGAAGTACAAAGAGATTTTCT
TCGACCAGAGCAAGAACGGCTACGCCGGCTACATTGACGGCGGAGCCAGCCAGGAAGAGTTCTACAAGTT
CATCAAGCCCATCCTGGAAAAGATGGACGGCACCGAGGAACTGCTCGTGAAGCTGAACAGAGAGGACCTG
CTGCGGAAGCAGCGGACCTTCGACAACGGCAGCATCCCCCACCAGATCCACCTGGGAGAGCTGCACGCCA
TTCTGCGGCGGCAGGAAGATTTTTACCCATTCCTGAAGGACAACCGGGAAAAGATCGAGAAGATCCTGAC
CTTCCGCATCCCCTACTACGTGGGCCCTCTGGCCAGGGGAAACAGCAGATTCGCCTGGATGACCAGAAAG
AGCGAGGAAACCATCACCCCCTGGAACTTCGAGGAAGTGGTGGACAAGGGCGCTTCCGCCCAGAGCTTCA
TCGAGCGGATGACCAACTTCGATAAGAACCTGCCCAACGAGAAGGTGCTGCCCAAGCACAGCCTGCTGTA
CGAGTACTTCACCGTGTATAACGAGCTGACCAAAGTGAAATACGTGACCGAGGGAATGAGAAAGCCCGCC
TTCCTGAGCGGCGAGCAGAAAAAGGCCATCGTGGACCTGCTGTTCAAGACCAACCGGAAAGTGACCGTGA
AGCAGCTGAAAGAGGACTACTTCAAGAAAATCGAGTGCTTCGACTCCGTGGAAATCTCCGGCGTGGAAGA
TCGGTTCAACGCCTCCCTGGGCACATACCACGATCTGCTGAAAATTATCAAGGACAAGGACTTCCTGGAC
AATGAGGAAAACGAGGACATTCTGGAAGATATCGTGCTGACCCTGACACTGTTTGAGGACAGAGAGATGA
TCGAGGAACGGCTGAAAACCTATGCCCACCTGTTCGACGACAAAGTGATGAAGCAGCTGAAGCGGCGGAG
ATACACCGGCTGGGGCAGGCTGAGCCGGAAGCTGATCAACGGCATCCGGGACAAGCAGTCCGGCAAGACA
ATCCTGGATTTCCTGAAGTCCGACGGCTTCGCCAACAGAAACTTCATGCAGCTGATCCACGACGACAGCC
TGACCTTTAAAGAGGACATCCAGAAAGCCCAGGTGTCCGGCCAGGGCGATAGCCTGCACGAGCACATTGC
CAATCTGGCCGGCAGCCCCGCCATTAAGAAGGGCATCCTGCAGACAGTGAAGGTGGTGGACGAGCTCGTG
AAAGTGATGGGCCGGCACAAGCCCGAGAACATCGTGATCGAAATGGCCAGAGAGAACCAGACCACCCAGA
AGGGACAGAAGAACAGCCGCGAGAGAATGAAGCGGATCGAAGAGGGCATCAAAGAGCTGGGCAGCCAGAT
CCTGAAAGAACACCCCGTGGAAAACACCCAGCTGCAGAACGAGAAGCTGTACCTGTACTACCTGCAGAAT
GGGCGGGATATGTACGTGGACCAGGAACTGGACATCAACCGGCTGTCCGACTACGATGTGGACCATATCG
TGCCTCAGAGCTTTCTGAAGGACGACTCCATCGACAACAAGGTGCTGACCAGAAGCGACAAGAACCGGGG
CAAGAGCGACAACGTGCCCTCCGAAGAGGTCGTGAAGAAGATGAAGAACTACTGGCGGCAGCTGCTGAAC
GCCAAGCTGATTACCCAGAGAAAGTTCGACAATCTGACCAAGGCCGAGAGAGGCGGCCTGAGCGAACTGG
ATAAGGCCGGCTTCATCAAGAGACAGCTGGTGGAAACCCGGCAGATCACAAAGCACGTGGCACAGATCCT
GGACTCCCGGATGAACACTAAGTACGACGAGAATGACAAGCTGATCCGGGAAGTGAAAGTGATCACCCTG
AAGTCCAAGCTGGTGTCCGATTTCCGGAAGGATTTCCAGTTTTACAAAGTGCGCGAGATCAACAACTACC
ACCACGCCCACGACGCCTACCTGAACGCCGTCGTGGGAACCGCCCTGATCAAAAAGTACCCTAAGCTGGA
AAGCGAGTTCGTGTACGGCGACTACAAGGTGTACGACGTGCGGAAGATGATCGCCAAGAGCGAGCAGGAA
ATCGGCAAGGCTACCGCCAAGTACTTCTTCTACAGCAACATCATGAACTTTTTCAAGACCGAGATTACCC
TGGCCAACGGCGAGATCCGGAAGCGGCCTCTGATCGAGACAAACGGCGAAACCGGGGAGATCGTGTGGGA
TAAGGGCCGGGATTTTGCCACCGTGCGGAAAGTGCTGAGCATGCCCCAAGTGAATATCGTGAAAAAGACC
GAGGTGCAGACAGGCGGCTTCAGCAAAGAGTCTATCCTGCCCAAGAGGAACAGCGATAAGCTGATCGCCA
GAAAGAAGGACTGGGACCCTAAGAAGTACGGCGGCTTCGACAGCCCCACCGTGGCCTATTCTGTGCTGGT
GGTGGCCAAAGTGGAAAAGGGCAAGTCCAAGAAACTGAAGAGTGTGAAAGAGCTGCTGGGGATCACCATC
ATGGAAAGAAGCAGCTTCGAGAAGAATCCCATCGACTTTCTGGAAGCCAAGGGCTACAAAGAAGTGAAAA
AGGACCTGATCATCAAGCTGCCTAAGTACTCCCTGTTCGAGCTGGAAAACGGCCGGAAGAGAATGCTGGC
CTCTGCCGGCGAACTGCAGAAGGGAAACGAACTGGCCCTGCCCTCCAAATATGTGAACTTCCTGTACCTG
GCCAGCCACTATGAGAAGCTGAAGGGCTCCCCCGAGGATAATGAGCAGAAACAGCTGTTTGTGGAACAGC
ACAAGCACTACCTGGACGAGATCATCGAGCAGATCAGCGAGTTCTCCAAGAGAGTGATCCTGGCCGACGC
TAATCTGGACAAAGTGCTGTCCGCCTACAACAAGCACCGGGATAAGCCCATCAGAGAGCAGGCCGAGAAT
ATCATCCACCTGTTTACCCTGACCAATCTGGGAGCCCCTGCCGCCTTCAAGTACTTTGACACCACCATCG
ACCGGAAGAGGTACACCAGCACCAAAGAGGTGCTGGACGCCACCCTGATCCACCAGAGCATCACCGGCCT
GTACGAGACACGGATCGACCTGTCTCAGCTGGGAGGCGACAAAAGGCCGGCGGCCACGAAAAAGGCCGGC
CAGGCAAAAAAGAAAAAGGAATTCGGCAGTGGAGAGGGCAGAGGAAGTCTGCTAACATGCGGTGACGTCG
AGGAGAATCCTGGCCCAGAATTCGTGAGCAAGGGCGAGGAGGATAACATGGCCATCATCAAGGAGTTCAT
GCGCTTCAAGGTGCACATGGAGGGCTCCGTGAACGGCCACGAGTTCGAGATCGAGGGCGAGGGCGAGGGC
CGCCCCTACGAGGGCACCCAGACCGCCAAGCTGAAGGTGACCAAGGGTGGCCCCCTGCCCTTCGCCTGGG
ACATCCTGTCCCCTCAGTTCATGTACGGCTCCAAGGCCTACGTGAAGCACCCCGCCGACATCCCCGACTA
CTTGAAGCTGTCCTTCCCCGAGGGCTTCAAGTGGGAGCGCGTGATGAACTTCGAGGACGGCGGCGTGGTG
ACCGTGACCCAGGACTCCTCCCTGCAGGACGGCGAGTTCATCTACAAGGTGAAGCTGCGCGGCACCAACT
TCCCCTCCGACGGCCCCGTAATGCAGAAGAAAACCATGGGCTGGGAGGCCTCCTCCGAGCGGATGTACCC
CGAGGACGGCGCCCTGAAGGGCGAGATCAAGCAGAGGCTGAAGCTGAAGGACGGCGGCCACTACGACGCT
GAGGTCAAGACCACCTACAAGGCCAAGAAGCCCGTGCAGCTGCCCGGCGCCTACAACGTCAACATCAAGT
TGGACATCACCTCCCACAACGAGGACTACACCATCGTGGAACAGTACGAACGCGCCGAGGGCCGCCACTC
CACCGGCGGCATGGACGAGCTGTACAAGGAATTCTAACTAGAGCTCGCTGATCAGCCTCGACTGTGCCTT
CTAGTTGCCAGCCATCTGTTGTTTGCCCCTCCCCCGTGCCTTCCTTGACCCTGGAAGGTGCCACTCCCAC
TGTCCTTTCCTAATAAAATGAGGAAATTGCATCGCATTGTCTGAGTAGGTGTCATTCTATTCTGGGGGGT
GGGGTGGGGCAGGACAGCAAGGGGGAGGATTGGGAAGAGAATAGCAGGCATGCTGGGGAGCGGCCGCAGG
AACCCCTAGTGATGGAGTTGGCCACTCCCTCTCTGCGCGCTCGCTCGCTCACTGAGGCCGGGCGACCAAA
GGTCGCCCGACGCCCGGGCTTTGCCCGGGCGGCCTCAGTGAGCGAGCGAGCGCGCAGCTGCCTGCAGGGG
CGCCTGATGCGGTATTTTCTCCTTACGCATCTGTGCGGTATTTCACACCGCATA
[95 nt withheld, positions 6705-6799]
T
[46 nt withheld, positions 6801-6846]
C
[141 nt withheld, positions 6848-6988]
CCTTTGACGTTGGAGTCCACGTTCTTT
[37 nt withheld, positions 7016-7052]
ACTCTATCTCGGGCTATTCTTTTGATTTATAAGGGATTTTGCCGATTTCGGTCTATTGGTTAAAAAATGA
GCTGATTTAACAAAAATTTAACGCGAATTTTAACAAAATATTAACGTTTACAATTTTATGGTGCACTCTC
AGTACAATCTGCTCTGATGCCGCATAGTTAAGCCAGCCCCGACACCCGCCAACACCCGCTGACGCGCCCT
GACGGGCTTGTCTGCTCCCGGCATCCGCTTACAGACAAGCTGTGACCGTCTCCGGGAGCTGCATGTGTCA
GAGGTTTTCACCGTCATCACCGAAACGCGCGAGACGAAAGGGCCTCGTGATACGCCTATTTTTATAGGTT
AATGTCATGATAATAATGGTTTCTTAGACGTCAGGTGGCACTTTTCGGGGAAATGTGCGCGGAACCCCTA
TTTGTTTATTTTTCTAAATACATTCAAATATGTATCCGCTCATGAGACAATAACCCTGATAAATGCTTCA
ATAATATTGAAAAAGGAAGAGTATGAGTATTCAACATTTCCGTGTCGCCCTTATTCCCTTTTTTGCGGCA
TTTTGCCTTCCTGTTTTTGCTCACCCAGAAACGCTGGTGAAAGTAAAAGATGCTGAAGATCAGTTGGGTG
CACGAGTGGGTTACATCGAACTGGATCTCAACAGCGGTAAGATCCTTGAGAGTTTTCGCCCCGAAGAACG
TTTTCCAATGATGAGCACTTTTAAAGTTCTGCTATGTGGCGCGGTATTATCCCGTATTGACGCCGGGCAA
GAGCAACTCGGTCGCCGCATACACTATTCTCAGAATGACTTGGTTGAGTACTCACCAGTCACAGAAAAGC
ATCTTACGGATGGCATGACAGTAAGAGAATTATGCAGTGCTGCCATAACCATGAGTGATAACACTGCGGC
CAACTTACTTCTGACAACGATCGGAGGACCGAAGGAGCTAACCGCTTTTTTGCACAACATGGGGGATCAT
GTAACTCGCCTTGATCGTTGGGAACCGGAGCTGAATGAAGCCATACCAAACGACGAGCGTGACACCACGA
TGCCTGTAGCAATGGCAACAACGTTGCGCAAACTATTAACTGGCGAACTACTTACTCTAGCTTCCCGGCA
ACAATTAATAGACTGGATGGAGGCGGATAAAGTTGCAGGACCACTTCTGCGCTCGGCCCTTCCGGCTGGC
TGGTTTATTGCTGATAAATCTGGAGCCGGTGAGCGTGGAAGCCGCGGTATCATTGCAGCACTGGGGCCAG
ATGGTAAGCCCTCCCGTATCGTAGTTATCTACACGACGGGGAGTCAGGCAACTATGGATGAACGAAATAG
ACAGATCGCTGAGATAGGTGCCTCACTGATTAAGCATTGGTAACTGTCAGACCAAGTTTACTCATATATA
CTTTAGATTGATTTAAAACTTCATTTTTAATTTAAAAGGATCTAGGTGAAGATCCTTTTTGATAATCTCA
TGACCAAAATCCCTTAACGTGAGTTTTCGTTCCACTGAGCGTCAGACCCCGTAGAAAAGATCAAAGGATC
TTCTTGAGATCCTTTTTTTCTGCGCGTAATCTGCTGCTTGCAAACAAAAAAACCACCGCTACCAGCGGTG
GTTTGTTTGCCGGATCAAGAGCTACCAACTCTTTTTCCGAAGGTAACTGGCTTCAGCAGAGCGCAGATAC
CAAATACTGTTCTTCTAGTGTAGCCGTAGTTAGGCCACCACTTCAAGAACTCTGTAGCACCGCCTACATA
CCTCGCTCTGCTAATCCTGTTACCAGTGGCTGCTGCCAGTGGCGATAAGTCGTGTCTTACCGGGTTGGAC
TCAAGACGATAGTTACCGGATAAGGCGCAGCGGTCGGGCTGAACGGGGGGTTCGTGCACACAGCCCAGCT
TGGAGCGAACGACCTACACCGAACTGAGATACCTACAGCGTGAGCTATGAGAAAGCGCCACGCTTCCCGA
AGGGAGAAAGGCGGACAGGTATCCGGTAAGCGGCAGGGTCGGAACAGGAGAGCGCACGAGGGAGCTTCCA
GGGGGAAACGCCTGGTATCTTTATAGTCCTGTCGGGTTTCGCCACCTCTGACTTGAGCGTCGATTTTTGT
GATGCTCGTCAGGGGGGCGGAGCCTATGGAAAAACGCCAGCAACGCGGCCTTTTTACGGTTCCTGGCCTT
TTGCTGGCCTTTTGCTCACATGT
Features (pLannotate 1.2.2; 19 found; start..end, strand, type, name):
      1..241     +  promoter       U6 promoter: RNA polymerase III promoter for human U6 snRNA
    271..346     +  misc_RNA       gRNA scaffold: guide RNA scaffold for the Streptococcus pyogenes CRISPR/Cas9 system
    353..396     +  misc_RNA       gRNA scaffold (fragment): guide RNA scaffold for the Streptococcus pyogenes CRISPR/Cas9 system
    443..728     +  enhancer       CMV enhancer: human cytomegalovirus immediate early enhancer; contains an 18-bp deletion relative to the standard CMV enhancer
    831..964     +  promoter       chicken β-actin promoter (fragment): No description available
    965..1192    +  intron         hybrid intron: hybrid between chicken β-actin (CBA) and minute virus of mice (MMV) introns (Gray et al., 2011)
   1330..2931    +  CDS            Cas9(N): N-terminal portion of Streptococcus pyogenes Cas9 (Zetsche et al., 2015)
   2932..5430    +  CDS            Cas9(C): C-terminal portion of Streptococcus pyogenes Cas9 (Zetsche et al., 2015)
   5431..5478    +  CDS            nucleoplasmin NLS: bipartite nuclear localization signal from nucleoplasmin
   5554..6258    +  CDS            mCherry: mCherry is a basic (constitutively fluorescent) red fluorescent protein published in 2004, derived from Discosoma sp.. It is reported to be a very rapidly-maturing monomer with low acid sensitivity.
   6292..6403    +  polyA_signal   bGH poly(A) signal: bovine growth hormone polyadenylation signal
   6508..6648    +  repeat_region  AAV2 ITR: inverted terminal repeat of adeno-associated virus serotype 2 inverted
   6653..6704    -  misc_feature   bom (fragment): basis of mobility region from pBR322
   6723..7178    +  rep_origin     f1 ori (sequence partly withheld): f1 bacteriophage origin of replication; arrow indicates direction of (+) strand synthesis
   7179..7228    -  misc_feature   bom (fragment): basis of mobility region from pBR322
   7330..7365    -  CDS            rop (fragment): Rop protein, which maintains plasmids at low copy number; rop
   7460..7564    +  promoter       AmpR promoter: bla
   7565..8425    +  CDS            AmpR: β-lactamase; bla; confers resistance to ampicillin, carbenicillin, and related antibiotics
   8596..9184    +  rep_origin     ori: high-copy-number ColE1/pMB1/pBR322/pUC origin of replication
