[The description below was written by a language model from this plasmid's Addgene catalogue record and pLannotate feature annotations shown in this document.]
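Description:
pX458_mCherry-NPM1-gRNA for HCT116 is an all-in-one CRISPR/Cas9 expression plasmid of about 9.2 kb, built on the pX458-mCherry backbone for transient delivery into mammalian cells; the name indicates it was designed for the HCT116 human cell line. It is maintained in E. coli as a high-copy plasmid through a ColE1/pUC-type origin and selected with ampicillin via the β-lactamase gene. An f1 phage origin is also present. The annotation also detects a single AAV2 inverted terminal repeat downstream of the expression cassette, along with short bom and rop fragments. These appear to be backbone remnants rather than functional packaging or mobilisation elements.

The plasmid carries two expression units. A human U6 RNA polymerase III promoter drives a single guide RNA made up of a spacer targeting the human NPM1 gene fused to the Streptococcus pyogenes gRNA scaffold. A partial second scaffold fragment is annotated just downstream. A hybrid promoter, consisting of the CMV enhancer, a chicken β-actin promoter fragment and a hybrid intron, drives S. pyogenes Cas9. The Cas9 coding sequence is annotated as contiguous N- and C-terminal portions forming the full-length protein, followed by a nucleoplasmin nuclear localisation signal. According to the catalogue description, Cas9 is linked through a 2A peptide to mCherry, and the transcript ends at a bGH polyadenylation signal. The 2A linkage produces Cas9 and the red reporter from one transcript, so transfected cells can be identified or sorted by fluorescence.

The stated purpose is to cut the NPM1 locus so that msfGFP can be knocked in, tagging endogenous nucleophosmin. The homology donor carrying msfGFP is not part of this plasmid and would have to be supplied separately.
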