Addgene plasmid #238249: pX458_mCherry-NPM1-gRNA for HCT116
Purpose: Cas9 from S. pyogenes with 2A-mCherry, gRNA to knock-in msfGFP to NPM1 locus
Depositing lab: Denes Hnisz. Depositing organization: Max Planck Institute for Molecular Genetics. Publication: Probing condensate microenvironments with a micropeptide killswitch. Zhang Y, Stoppelkamp I, Fernandez-Pernas P, Allram M, Charman M, Magalhaes AP, Piedavent-Salomon M, Sommer G, Sung YC, Meyer K, Grams N, Halko E, Dongre S, Meierhofer D, Malszycki M, Ilik IA, Aktas T, Kraushar ML, Vastenhouw N, Weitzman MD, Grebien F, Niskanen H, Hnisz D. Nature. 2025 Jun 4. doi: 10.1038/s41586-025-09141-5. PubMed 40468084.
Backbone
  Vector backbone: pX458-mCherry
  Vector type: CRISPR
Growth in bacteria
  Bacterial resistance: Ampicillin, 100 μg/mL
  Growth temperature: 37°C
  Growth strain: DH5alpha
  Copy number: High Copy
Gene/Insert
  Gene/Insert name: NPM1
  gRNA/shRNA sequence: gagttaccgaaaagatagttc
  Species: H. sapiens (human)
  Cloning method: Restriction Enzyme; 5′ cloning site Unknown (unknown if destroyed)
Terms and licenses: Academic/Nonprofit Terms; Industry Terms: Not Available to Industry
How to cite: pX458_mCherry-NPM1-gRNA for HCT116 was a gift from Denes Hnisz (Addgene plasmid # 238249 ; http://n2t.net/addgene:238249 ; RRID:Addgene_238249)
